>Addgene plasmid #169980 | pDONR221 CARD8 PAM R394E | addgene full sequence | sequence record 332705 | Addgene NGS Result
GACCTACACCGAACTGAGATACCTACAGCGTGAGCTATGAGAAAGCGCCACGCTTCCCGAAGGGAGAAAG
GCGGACAGGTATCCGGTAAGCGGCAGGGTCGGAACAGGAGAGCGCACGAGGGAGCTTCCAGGGGGAAACG
CCTGGTATCTTTATAGTCCTGTCGGGTTTCGCCACCTCTGACTTGAGCGTCGATTTTTGTGATGCTCGTC
AGGGGGGCGGAGCCTATGGAAAAACGCCAGCAACGCGGCCTTTTTACGGTTCCTGGCCTTTTGCTGGCCT
TTTGCTCACATGTTCTTTCCTGCGTTATCCCCTGATTCTGTGGATAACCGTATTACCGCCTTTGAGTGAG
CTGATACCGCTCGCCGCAGCCGAACGACCGAGCGCAGCGAGTCAGTGAGCGAGGAAGCGGAAGAGCGCCC
AATACGCAAACCGCCTCTCCCCGCGCGTTGGCCGATTCATTAATGCAGCTGGCACGACAGGTTTCCCGAC
TGGAAAGCGGGCAGTGAGCGCAACGCAATTAATACGCGTACCGCTAGCCAGGAAGAGTTTGTAGAAACGC
AAAAAGGCCATCCGTCAGGATGGCCTTCTGCTTAGTTTGATGCCTGGCAGTTTATGGCGGGCGTCCTGCC
CGCCACCCTCCGGGCCGTTGCTTCACAACGTTCAAATCCGCTCCCGGCGGATTTGTCCTACTCAGGAGAG
CGTTCACCGACAAACAACAGATAAAACGAAAGGCCCAGTCTTCCGACTGAGCCTTTCGTTTTATTTGATG
CCTGGCAGTTCCCTACTCTCGCGTTAACGCTAGCATGGATGTTTTCCCAGTCACGACGTTGTAAAACGAC
GGCCAGTCTTAAGCTCGGGCCCCAAATAATGATTTTATTTTGACTGATAGTGACCTGTTCGTTGCAACAA
ATTGATGAGCAATGCTTTTTTATAATGCCAACTTTGTACAAAAAAGCAGGCTTCGCCATGGAAAAAAAGG
AGTGTCCAGAAAAGAGTAGCAGCAGTGAGGAAGAGCTGCCGAGACGGGACAGTGGATCCAGTAGGAACAT
AGATGCATCCAAACTCATTAGACTACAAGGATCACGGAAACTGTTGGTTGACAATAGCATACGGGAACTG
CAATACACAAAAACTGGAATTTTTTTTCAGGCTGAGGCCTGTGTGACAAATGATACGGTATACAGGGAGC
TACCCTGTGTTTCTGAGACCCTTTGTGACATCTCACATTTTTTCCAAGAAGATGATGAGACAGAGGCAGA
GCCATTATTGTTCCGTGCTGTTCCTGAGTGTCAACTATCTGGGGGGGACATTCCCAGTGTATCAGAAGAG
CAGGAATCTTCAGAGGGACAAGATTCAGGAGACATTTGCTCAGAAGAGAATCAAATAGTTTCCTCTTATG
CTTCTAAAGTCTGTTTTGAGATCGAAGAAGATTATAAAAATCGTCAGTTTCTGGGGCCTGAAGGAAATGT
GGATGTTGAGTTGATTGATAAGAGCACAAACAGATACAGCGTTTGGTTCCCCACTGCTGGCTGGTATCTG
TGGTCAGCCACAGGCCTCGGCTTCCTGGTAAGGGATGAGGTCACAGTTACCATCGCCTTCGGCAGCTGGA
GTCAGCACCTGGCCCTGGACCTGCAGCACCATGAACAGTGGCTGGTGGGCGGCCCCTTGTTTGATGTCAC
TGCAGAGCCAGAGGAGGCTGTCGCCGAAATCCACCTCCCCCACTTCATCTCCCTCCAAGCAGGTGAGGTG
GACGTCTCCTGGTTTCTCGTTGCCCATTTTAAGAATGAAGGGATGGTCCTGGAGCATCCAGCCCGGGTGG
AGCCTTTCTATGCTGTCCTGGAAAGCCCCAGCTTCTCTCTGATGGGCATCCTGCTGCGGATCGCCAGTGG
GACTCGCCTCTCCATCCCCATCACTTCCAACACATTGATCTATTATCACCCCCACCCCGAAGATATTAAG
TTCCACTTGTACCTTGTCCCCAGCGACGCCTTGCTAACAAAGGCGATAGATGATGAGGAAGATCGCTTCC
ATGGTGTGCGCCTGCAGACTTCGCCCCCAATGGAACCCCTGAACTTTGGTTCCAGTTATATTGTGTCTAA
TTCTGCTAACCTGAAAGTAATGCCCAAGGAGTTGAAATTGTCCTACGAGAGCCCTGGAGAAATTCAGCAC
TTCTCAAAATTCTATGCTGGGCAGATGAAGGAACCCATTCAACTTGAGATTACTGAAAAAAGACATGGGA
CTTTGGTGTGGGATACTGAGGTGAAGCCAGTGGATCTCCAGCTTGTAGCTGCATCAGCCCCTCCTCCTTT
CTCAGGTGCAGCCTTTGTGAAGGAGAACCACCGGCAACTCCAAGCCAGGATGGGGGACCTGAAAGGGGTG
CTCGATGATCTCCAAGACAATGAGGTTCTTACTGAGAATGAGAAGGAGCTGGTGGAGCAGGAAAAGACAC
GGCAGAGCAAGAATGAGGCCTTGCTGAGCATGGTGGAGAAGAAAGGGGACCTGGCCCTGGACGTGCTCTT
CAGAAGCATTAGTGAAAGGGACCCTTACCTCGTGTCCTATCTTAGACAGCAGAATTTGGACCCAGCTTTC
TTGTACAAAGTTGGCATTATAAGAAAGCATTGCTTATCAATTTGTTGCAACGAACAGGTCACTATCAGTC
AAAATAAAATCATTATTTGCCATCCAGCTGATATCCCCTATAGTGAGTCGTATTACATGGTCATAGCTGT
TTCCTGGCAGCTCTGGCCCGTGTCTCAAAATCTCTGATGTTACATTGCACAAGATAAAAATATATCATCA
TGAACAATAAAACTGTCTGCTTACATAAACAGTAATACAAGGGGTGTTATGAGCCATATTCAACGGGAAA
CGTCGAGGCCGCGATTAAATTCCAACATGGATGCTGATTTATATGGGTATAAATGGGCTCGCGATAATGT
CGGGCAATCAGGTGCGACAATCTATCGCTTGTATGGGAAGCCCGATGCGCCAGAGTTGTTTCTGAAACAT
GGCAAAGGTAGCGTTGCCAATGATGTTACAGATGAGATGGTCAGACTAAACTGGCTGACGGAATTTATGC
CTCTTCCGACCATCAAGCATTTTATCCGTACTCCTGATGATGCATGGTTACTCACCACTGCGATCCCCGG
AAAAACAGCATTCCAGGTATTAGAAGAATATCCTGATTCAGGTGAAAATATTGTTGATGCGCTGGCAGTG
TTCCTGCGCCGGTTGCATTCGATTCCTGTTTGTAATTGTCCTTTTAACAGCGATCGCGTATTTCGTCTCG
CTCAGGCGCAATCACGAATGAATAACGGTTTGGTTGATGCGAGTGATTTTGATGACGAGCGTAATGGCTG
GCCTGTTGAACAAGTCTGGAAAGAAATGCATAAACTTTTGCCATTCTCACCGGATTCAGTCGTCACTCAT
GGTGATTTCTCACTTGATAACCTTATTTTTGACGAGGGGAAATTAATAGGTTGTATTGATGTTGGACGAG
TCGGAATCGCAGACCGATACCAGGATCTTGCCATCCTATGGAACTGCCTCGGTGAGTTTTCTCCTTCATT
ACAGAAACGGCTTTTTCAAAAATATGGTATTGATAATCCTGATATGAATAAATTGCAGTTTCATTTGATG
CTCGATGAGTTTTTCTAATCAGAATTGGTTAATTGGTTGTAACACTGGCAGAGCATTACGCTGACTTGAC
GGGACGGCGCAAGCTCATGACCAAAATCCCTTAACGTGAGTTACGCGTCGTTCCACTGAGCGTCAGACCC
CGTAGAAAAGATCAAAGGATCTTCTTGAGATCCTTTTTTTCTGCGCGTAATCTGCTGCTTGCAAACAAAA
AAACCACCGCTACCAGCGGTGGTTTGTTTGCCGGATCAAGAGCTACCAACTCTTTTTCCGAAGGTAACTG
GCTTCAGCAGAGCGCAGATACCAAATACTGTTCTTCTAGTGTAGCCGTAGTTAGGCCACCACTTCAAGAA
CTCTGTAGCACCGCCTACATACCTCGCTCTGCTAATCCTGTTACCAGTGGCTGCTGCCAGTGGCGATAAG
TCGTGTCTTACCGGGTTGGACTCAAGACGATAGTTACCGGATAAGGCGCAGCGGTCGGGCTGAACGGGGG
GTTCGTGCACACAGCCCAGCTTGGAGCGAAC
Features (pLannotate 1.2.2; 10 found; start..end, strand, type, name):
    415..507     +  CDS            lacI (fragment): lac repressor; lacI; The lac repressor binds to the lac operator to inhibit transcription in E. coli. This inhibition can be relieved by adding lactose or isopropyl-β-D-thiogalactopyranoside (IPTG).
    562..589     -  terminator     rrnB T2 terminator: transcription terminator T2 from the E. coli rrnB gene
    721..764     +  terminator     rrnB T1 terminator: Escherichia coli rrnB; transcription terminator T1 from the E. coli rrnB gene
    811..847     -  CDS            lacZα (fragment): LacZα fragment of β-galactosidase; lacZ fragment
    863..962     +  protein_bind   attL1: mutant version of attL; recombination site for the Gateway® LR reaction LR Clonase™
    968..2578    +  CDS            CARD8: CARD8_HUMAN - Also known as DACAR From Homo sapiens (Human).
   2580..2679    -  protein_bind   attL2: mutant version of attL; recombination site for the Gateway® LR reaction LR Clonase™
   2697..2715    -  promoter       T7 promoter: promoter for bacteriophage T7 RNA polymerase
   2849..3658    +  CDS            KanR: aminoglycoside phosphotransferase; aph(3')-Ia; confers resistance to kanamycin in bacteria or G418 (Geneticin®) in eukaryotes
   3805..232     +  rep_origin     ori (across the origin): high-copy-number ColE1/pMB1/pBR322/pUC origin of replication
