[The description below was written by a language model from this plasmid's Addgene catalogue record and pLannotate feature annotations shown in this document.]
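Description:
pDONR221 CARD8 PAM R394E is a Gateway entry clone built on the pDONR221 backbone, carrying a mutated human CARD8 coding sequence for recombinational transfer into destination vectors. The roughly 4.2 kb plasmid is maintained in E. coli at high copy through a ColE1/pUC-type origin and is selected with kanamycin via the KanR aminoglycoside phosphotransferase gene. Although the backbone is named as a donor vector, the annotated sequence shows the insert flanked by attL1 and attL2 sites, which are the sites of a completed entry clone and the substrates for the LR Clonase reaction. The rrnB T1 and T2 terminators lie upstream of attL1 and insulate the insert from read-through transcription from the backbone. Short lacI and lacZα fragments and a T7 promoter beyond attL2 are backbone remnants. No promoter positioned to express the gene is annotated, so CARD8 expression depends on the destination vector it is moved into.

The insert is the CARD8 open reading frame, about 1.6 kb, encoding the human caspase recruitment domain protein that forms an inflammasome. It carries two sets of changes. R394E is described in the record as a site III mutation. The "PAM" changes alter the sgRNA binding site, which would be expected to make the cDNA resistant to cleavage by the corresponding CRISPR guide, for example when re-expressing it in cells where the endogenous gene has been targeted, though the record does not state this use explicitly. The associated study concerns how dipeptidyl peptidase 9 restrains CARD8 inflammasome formation by sequestering its active C-terminal fragment, so the plasmid serves as a shuttle source for expression constructs that test the functional effect of this mutation.
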