Addgene plasmid #169980: pDONR221 CARD8 PAM R394E
Purpose: pDONR221 for Gateway shuttling. Contains CARD8 with a site III mutation (R394E) with sgRNA binding site mutations
Depositing lab: Daniel Bachovchin. Depositing organization: Memorial Sloan-Kettering Cancer Center. Publication: Dipeptidyl peptidase 9 sets a threshold for CARD8 inflammasome formation by sequestering its active C-terminal fragment. Sharif H, Hollingsworth LR, Griswold AR, Hsiao JC, Wang Q, Bachovchin DA, Wu H. Immunity. 2021 Jul 13;54(7):1392-1404.e10. doi: 10.1016/j.immuni.2021.04.024. Epub 2021 May 20. PubMed 34019797.
Backbone
  Vector backbone: pDONR221
  Vector type: Gateway cloning vector
Growth in bacteria
  Bacterial resistance: Kanamycin, 50 μg/mL
  Growth temperature: 37°C
  Growth strain: DH5alpha
  Copy number: High Copy
Gene/Insert
  Gene/Insert name: CARD8
  Species: H. sapiens (human)
  Mutation: PAM, R394E
  Entrez Gene: CARD8 (a.k.a. CARDINAL, DACAR, DAKAR, NDPP, NDPP1, TUCAN)
  Cloning method: Gateway Cloning
  Sequencing primers: 5′ M13 F; 3′ M13 R
Terms and licenses: Academic/Nonprofit Terms; Industry Terms: Not Available to Industry
How to cite: pDONR221 CARD8 PAM R394E was a gift from Daniel Bachovchin (Addgene plasmid # 169980 ; http://n2t.net/addgene:169980 ; RRID:Addgene_169980)
