>Addgene plasmid #169980 | pDONR221 CARD8 PAM R394E | depositor partial sequence | sequence record 329305 | Insert sequence
ATGGAAAAAAAGGAGTGTCCAGAAAAGAGTAGCAGCAGTGAGGAAGAGCTGCCGAGACGGGACAGTGGAT
CCAGTAGGAACATAGATGCATCCAAACTCATTAGACTACAAGGATCACGGAAACTGTTGGTTGACAATAG
CATACGGGAACTGCAATACACAAAAACTGGAATTTTTTTTCAGGCTGAGGCCTGTGTGACAAATGATACG
GTATACAGGGAGCTACCCTGTGTTTCTGAGACCCTTTGTGACATCTCACATTTTTTCCAAGAAGATGATG
AGACAGAGGCAGAGCCATTATTGTTCCGTGCTGTTCCTGAGTGTCAACTATCTGGGGGGGACATTCCCAG
TGTATCAGAAGAGCAGGAATCTTCAGAGGGACAAGATTCAGGAGACATTTGCTCAGAAGAGAATCAAATA
GTTTCCTCTTATGCTTCTAAAGTCTGTTTTGAGATCGAAGAAGATTATAAAAATCGTCAGTTTCTGGGGC
CTGAAGGAAATGTGGATGTTGAGTTGATTGATAAGAGCACAAACAGATACAGCGTTTGGTTCCCCACTGC
TGGCTGGTATCTGTGGTCAGCCACAGGCCTCGGCTTCCTGGTAAGGGATGAGGTCACAGTTACCATCGCC
TTCGGCAGCTGGAGTCAGCACCTGGCCCTGGACCTGCAGCACCATGAACAGTGGCTGGTGGGCGGCCCCT
TGTTTGATGTCACTGCAGAGCCAGAGGAGGCTGTCGCCGAAATCCACCTCCCCCACTTCATCTCCCTCCA
AGCAGGTGAGGTGGACGTCTCCTGGTTTCTCGTTGCCCATTTTAAGAATGAAGGGATGGTCCTGGAGCAT
CCAGCCCGGGTGGAGCCTTTCTATGCTGTCCTGGAAAGCCCCAGCTTCTCTCTGATGGGCATCCTGCTGC
GGATCGCCAGTGGGACTCGCCTCTCCATCCCCATCACTTCCAACACATTGATCTATTATCACCCCCACCC
CGAAGATATTAAGTTCCACTTGTACCTTGTCCCCAGCGACGCCTTGCTAACAAAGGCGATAGATGATGAG
GAAGATCGCTTCCATGGTGTGCGCCTGCAGACTTCGCCCCCAATGGAACCCCTGAACTTTGGTTCCAGTT
ATATTGTGTCTAATTCTGCTAACCTGAAAGTAATGCCCAAGGAGTTGAAATTGTCCTACGAGAGCCCTGG
AGAAATTCAGCACTTCTCAAAATTCTATGCTGGGCAGATGAAGGAACCCATTCAACTTGAGATTACTGAA
AAAAGACATGGGACTTTGGTGTGGGATACTGAGGTGAAGCCAGTGGATCTCCAGCTTGTAGCTGCATCAG
CCCCTCCTCCTTTCTCAGGTGCAGCCTTTGTGAAGGAGAACCACCGGCAACTCCAAGCCAGGATGGGGGA
CCTGAAAGGGGTGCTCGATGATCTCCAAGACAATGAGGTTCTTACTGAGAATGAGAAGGAGCTGGTGGAG
CAGGAAAAGACACGGCAGAGCAAGAATGAGGCCTTGCTGAGCATGGTGGAGAAGAAAGGGGACCTGGCCC
TGGACGTGCTCTTCAGAAGCATTAGTGAAAGGGACCCTTACCTCGTGTCCTATCTTAGACAGCAGAATTT
G
